Addgene plasmid #49391: pLP-hSox2-ires-gfp
Purpose: mammalian bicistronic expression of human Sox2 and EGFP
Depositing lab: Randall McKinnon. Depositing organization: Rutgers, The State University of New Jersey.
Backbone
  Vector backbone: pLP-IRES2-EGFP
  Backbone manufacturer: Clontech
  Backbone size w/o insert (bp): 5500
  Vector type: Mammalian Expression, Cre/Lox ; acceptor vector
  Selectable markers: Neomycin (select with G418)
Growth in bacteria
  Bacterial resistance: Chloramphenicol and Kanamycin, 25 & 50 μg/mL
  Growth temperature: 37°C
  Growth strain: DH5alpha
  Copy number: High Copy
Gene/Insert
  Gene/Insert name: Sox2 (alt name: human Sry)
  Species: H. sapiens (human)
  Insert size (bp): 953
  Mutation: TGA (stop) to CCA (Pro) at nt 1027 with respect to GenBank ID BC013923
  GenBank ID: BC013923
  Entrez Gene: SOX2 (a.k.a. ANOP3, MCOPS3)
  Promoter: CMV
  Tag / fusion protein: 6xHN (C terminal on backbone); IRES (C terminal on backbone); EGFP (C terminal on backbone)
  Cloning method: Unknown
  Sequencing primers: 5′ CMV-F
Terms and licenses: Academic/Nonprofit Terms; Industry Terms: Not Available to Industry
Depositor comments: hSox2 was transferred from the donor vector (pDNR-hSox2, Addgene plasmid #49389) to the acceptor vector using Cre-mediated recombination at the LoxP sites.
How to cite: pLP-hSox2-ires-gfp was a gift from Randall McKinnon (Addgene plasmid # 49391 ; http://n2t.net/addgene:49391 ; RRID:Addgene_49391)
