[The description below was written by a language model from this plasmid's Addgene catalogue record.]
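Description:
pLP-hSox2-ires-gfp is a mammalian expression plasmid built on the Clontech pLP-IRES2-EGFP acceptor vector (backbone about 5.5 kb), designed for bicistronic expression of human SOX2 together with EGFP. It is a high-copy plasmid maintained in E. coli under combined chloramphenicol and kanamycin selection, and it carries a neomycin resistance marker that allows G418 selection of transfected mammalian cells. No feature table is provided, so the origins of replication and polyadenylation signals are not stated.

The insert is an approximately 950 bp human SOX2 coding sequence derived from a GenBank cDNA reference, placed under the CMV promoter. It was not cloned by conventional ligation: the depositor notes that it was moved from a companion donor vector, pDNR-hSox2, into the acceptor by Cre-mediated recombination at loxP sites. The need for both antibiotics probably reflects this donor/acceptor system, in which the transferred fragment brings a second resistance marker into the kanamycin-resistant acceptor, although the record does not say so explicitly. The native TGA stop codon has been changed to a proline codon (CCA), which lets translation read through into the backbone-encoded C-terminal 6xHN tag, a histidine-rich affinity tag useful for detection or metal-affinity purification.

Downstream, an IRES drives cap-independent translation of EGFP from the same transcript. EGFP is therefore made as a separate protein rather than as a fusion, even though the record lists it under tags. Green fluorescence marks cells expressing the SOX2 transcript, making the construct suitable for identifying or sorting transfected cells in studies of SOX2 overexpression; the specific application is not stated in the record.
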