>Addgene plasmid #49391 | pLP-hSox2-ires-gfp | addgene partial sequence | sequence record 74731 | CMV-F 5'-CGCAAATGGGCGGTAGGCGTG-3'
GCTGGTTTAGTGAACCGTCAGATCCGCTAGCGCTACCGGACTCAGATCTCGAGCTCAAGCTTCGAATTCA
TAACTTCGTATAGCATACATTATACGAAGTTATCAGTCGACGGTACCGGACATATGCCCGGGAATTCGGC
ACGAGGCCCGGGCCCCCCAAAGTCCCGGCCGGGCCGAGGGTCGGCGGCCGCCGGCGGGCCGGGCCCGCGC
ACAGCGCCCGCATGTACAACATGATGGAGACGGAGCTGAAGCCGCCGGGCCCGCAGCAAACTTCGGGGGG
CGGCGGCGGCAACTCCACCGCGGCGGCGGCCGGCGGCAACCAGAAAAACAGCCCGGACCGCGTCAAGCGG
CCCATGAATGCCTTCATGGTGTGGTCCCGCGGGCAGCGGCGCAAGATGGCCCAGGAGAACCCCAAGATGC
ACAACTCGGAGATCAGCAAGCGCCTGGGCGCCGAGTGGAAACTTTTGTCGGAGACGGAGAAGCGGCCGTT
CATCGACGAGGCTAAGCGGCTGCGAGCGCTGCACATGAAGGAGCACCCGGATTATAAATACCGGCCCCGG
CGGAAAACCAAGACGCTCATGAAGAAGGATAAGTACACGCTGCCCGGCGGGCTGCTGGCCCCCGGCGGCA
ATAGCATGGCGAGCGGGGTCGGGGTGGGCGCCGGCCTGGGCGCGGGCGTGAACCAGCGCATGGACAGTTA
CGCGCACATGAACGGCTGGAGCAACGGCAGCTACAGCATGATGCAGGACCAGCTGGGCTACCCGCAGCAC
CCGGGCCTCAATGCGCACGGCGCAGCGCAGATGCAGCCCATGCACCGCTACGACGTGAGCGCCCTGCA
