>Addgene plasmid #49391 | pLP-hSox2-ires-gfp | addgene partial sequence | sequence record 75108 | EGFP-N 5'-CGTCGCCGTCCAGCTCGACCAG-3'
GCTCCTCGCCCTTGCTCACCATGGTTGTGGCCATATTATCATCGTGTTTTTCAAAGGAAAACCACGTCCC
CGTGGTTCGGGGGGCCTAGACGTTTTTTTAACCTCGACTAAACACATGTAAAGCATGTGTACCGAGGCCC
CAGATCAGATCCCATACAATGGGGTACCTTCTGGGCATCCTTCAGCCCCTTGTTGAATACGCTTGAGGAG
AGCCATTTGACTCTTTCCACAACTATCCAACTCACAACGTGGCACTGGGGTTGTGCCGCCTTTGCAGGTG
TATCTTATACACGTGGCTTTTGGCCGCAGAGGCACCTGTCGCCAGGTGGGGGGTTCCGCTGCCTGCAAAG
GGTCGCTACAGACGTTGTTTGTCTTCAAGAAGCTTCCAGAGGAACTGCTTCCTTCACGACATTCAACAGA
CCTTGCATTCCTTTGGCGAGAGGGGAAAGACCCCTAGGAATGCTCGTCAAGAAGACAGGGCCAGGTTTCC
GGGCCCTCACATTGCCAAAAGACGGCAATATGGTGGAAAATAACATATAGACAAACGCACACCGGCCTTA
TTCCAAGCGGCTTCGGCCAGTAACGTTAGGGGGGGGGGAGGGAGAG
