>Addgene plasmid #49391 | pLP-hSox2-ires-gfp | addgene partial sequence | sequence record 75375 | pCDH-rev 5'-GCATTCCTTTGGCGAGAG-3'
GGGCCAGGTTTCCGGGCCCTCACATTGCCAAAAGACGGCAATATGGTGGAAAATAACATATAGACAAACG
CACACCGGCCTTATTCCAAGCGGCTTCGGCCAGTAACGTTAGGGGGGGGGGAGGGAGAGGGGCGGATCCA
CGTCAGGTGGCACTTTTCGGGGAAATGTGCGCGGAACCCCTATTTGTTTATTTTTCTAAATACATTCAAA
TATGTATCCGCTCATGAGACAATAACCCTGATAAATGCTTCAATAATATTGGATCTATAACTTCGTATAA
TGTATGCTATACGAAGTTATGGATCTTTCAGGAGCTAAGGAAGCTAAAATGGAGAAAAAAATCACTGGAT
ATACCACCGTTGATATATCCCAATGGCATCGTAAAGAACATTTTGAGGCATTTCAGTCAGTTGCTCAATG
TACCTATAACCAGACCGTTCAGCTGGATATTACGGCCTTTTTAAAGACCGTAAAGAAAAATAAGCACAAG
TTTTATCCGGCCTTTATTCACATTCTTGCCCGCCTGATGAATGCTCATCCGGAATTTCGTATGGCAATGA
AAGACGGTGAGCTGGTGATATGGGATAGTGTTCACCCTTGTTACACCGTTTTCCATGAGCAAACTGAAAC
GTTTTCATCGCTCTGGAGTGAATACCACGACGATTTCCGGCAGTTTCTACACATATATTCGCAAGATGTG
GCGTGTTACGGTGAAAACCTGGCCTATTTCCCTAAAGGGTTTATTGAGAATATGTTTTTCGTCTCAGCCA
ATCCCTGGGTGAGTTTCACCAGTTTTGATTTAAACGT
