>Addgene plasmid #49391 | pLP-hSox2-ires-gfp | addgene partial sequence | sequence record 83085 | CAT-F 5'-GTTTGTGATGGCTTCCATGTC-3'
AACGCTCGGTTGCCGCCGGGCGTTTTTTATTGTTGAGAATCCAAGCACTAGTCATGACCAGGATCTCCTA
GGCTAGTTGTGATTATGATTATGATTATGATTATGATTATGACCACTTACCTGGGCCCGCGCGCCAAACG
AATGGTCTTTAAAGCTTGGCATGTGTGAGAGGGGCAGTGTGCC
